Addgene plasmid #59611: pSicoR-PTPRKi2
Purpose: Expression of shRNA against human PTPRK
Depositing lab: Miguel Ramalho-Santos. Depositing organization: University of California, San Francisco (UCSF). Publication: Systematic Identification of Barriers to Human iPSC Generation. Qin H, Diaz A, Blouin L, Lebbink RJ, Patena W, Tanbun P, LeProust EM, McManus MT, Song JS, Ramalho-Santos M. Cell. 2014 Jul 17;158(2):449-61. doi: 10.1016/j.cell.2014.05.040. PubMed 25036638.
Backbone
  Vector backbone: pSicoR
  Vector type: Mammalian Expression, RNAi
Growth in bacteria
  Bacterial resistance: Ampicillin, 100 μg/mL
  Growth temperature: 37°C
  Growth strain: Stbl3
  Copy number: High Copy
Gene/Insert
  Gene/Insert name: PTPRK
  gRNA/shRNA sequence: PTPRK
  Species: H. sapiens (human)
  Entrez Gene: PTPRK (a.k.a. R-PTP-kappa)
  Promoter: U6
  Cloning method: Restriction Enzyme; 5′ cloning site HpaI (not destroyed); 3′ cloning site XhoI (not destroyed)
  Sequencing primers: 5′ mU6-F
Terms and licenses: Academic/Nonprofit Terms; Industry Terms: Not Available to Industry
How to cite: pSicoR-PTPRKi2 was a gift from Miguel Ramalho-Santos (Addgene plasmid # 59611 ; http://n2t.net/addgene:59611 ; RRID:Addgene_59611)
