[The description below was written by a language model from this plasmid's Addgene catalogue record.]
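Description:
pSicoR-PTPRKi2 is an RNA interference plasmid built on the pSicoR backbone and catalogued as a mammalian expression/RNAi vector. It carries a short hairpin RNA directed against human PTPRK, the gene encoding the receptor-type protein tyrosine phosphatase kappa (R-PTP-kappa). The hairpin is transcribed from a U6 promoter, an RNA polymerase III promoter commonly used for shRNAs because it gives strong expression of small RNAs with defined start and termination points. The listed sequencing primer suggests the mouse form of U6. The hairpin oligonucleotide was inserted by restriction cloning between HpaI and XhoI sites, both of which remain intact. The "i2" in the name suggests it is one of several independent hairpins against the same target, although the record does not say so explicitly.

In bacteria the plasmid is selected with ampicillin and maintained at high copy number. It is propagated in a recombination-deficient strain, as is usual for constructs containing repeated sequences. pSicoR is generally known as a lentiviral backbone in which the shRNA cassette is flanked by loxP sites so that Cre can switch knockdown off. However, the record includes no feature table and does not list LTRs, loxP sites, a reporter or a mammalian selection marker, so these elements cannot be confirmed for this clone. The stated purpose is knockdown of PTPRK in human cells. The associated study was a systematic search for barriers to human induced pluripotent stem cell generation, which points to its use in testing whether loss of PTPRK affects reprogramming.
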