>Addgene plasmid #59611 | pSicoR-PTPRKi2 | depositor partial sequence | sequence record 93288 | pSicoR-PTPRKi2 sequence 63 bps
TGCCGTATTACTTTGCTGCAGAACTTCTAGAGAGTTCTGCAGCAAAGTAATACGGCTTTTTTC
