>Addgene plasmid #59611 | pSicoR-PTPRKi2 | addgene partial sequence | sequence record 96870 | WPRE-R 5'-CATAGCGTAAAAGGAGCAACA-3'
ATTTTGTAATCCAGAGGTTGATTATCGATAAGCTTGATATCGAATTGTACCTAGTGGAACCGGAACCCTT
AAACATGTATAACTTCGTATAATGTATGCTATACGAAGTTATTAGGTCCCTCGACGAATTCCTACTTGTA
CAGCTCGTCCATGCCGAGAGTGATCCCGGCGGCGGTCACGAACTCCAGCAGGACCATGTGATCGCGCTTC
TCGTTGGGGTCTTTGCTCAGGGCGGACTGGGTGCTCAGGTAGTGGTTGTCGGGCAGCAGCACGGGGCCGT
CGCCGATGGGGGTGTTCTGCTGGTAGTGGTCGGCGAGCTGCACGCTGCCGTCCTCGATGTTGTGGCGGAT
CTTGAAGTTCACCTTGATGCCGTTCTTCTGCTTGTCGGCCATGATATAGACGTTGTGGCTGTTGTAGTTG
TACTCCAGCTTGTGCCCCAGGATGTTGCCGTCCTCCTTGAAGTCGATGCCCTTCAGCTCGATGCGGTTCA
CCAGGGTGTCGCCCTCGAACTTCACCTCGGCGCGGGTCTTGTAGTTGCCGTCGTCCTTGAAGAAGATGGT
GCGCTCCTGGACGTAGCCTTCGGGCATGGCGGACTTGAAGAAGTCGTGCTGCTTCATGTGGTCGGGGTA
