>Addgene plasmid #59611 | pSicoR-PTPRKi2 | addgene partial sequence | sequence record 97343 | pLLU-5 5'-cacagacttgtgggagaagc-3'
ATATTTCCTAGTAACTATAGAGGCTTAATGTGCGATAAAAGACAGATAATCTGTTCTTTTTAATACTAGC
TACATTTTACATGATAGGCTTGGATTTCTATAACTTCGTATAGCATACATTATACGAAGTTATAAACAGC
ACAAAAGGAAACTCACCCTAACTGTAAAGTAATTGTGTGTTTTGAGACTATAAATATCCCTTGGAGAAAA
GCCTTGTTTGCCGTATTACTTTGCTGCAGAACTTCTAGAGAGTTCTGCAGCAAAGTAATACGGCTTTTTT
CTCGAGTACTAGGATCCATTAGGCGGCCGCGTGGATAACCGTATTACCGCCATGC
